Addgene plasmid #210980: pHTN-HaloTag_FBXW5:1-566
Purpose: Mammalian expression of full-length human FBXW5. N-terminal HaloTag.
Depositing lab: Cheryl Arrowsmith. Depositing organization: University of Toronto. Publication: A Target Class Ligandability Evaluation of WD40 Repeat-Containing Proteins. Ackloo S, Li F, Szewczyk M, Seitova A, Loppnau P, Zeng H, Xu J, Ahmad S, Arnautova YA, Baghaie AJ, Beldar S, Bolotokova A, Centrella PA, Chau I, Clark MA, Cuozzo JW, Dehghani-Tafti S, Disch JS, Dong A, Dumas A, Feng JA, Ghiabi P, Gibson E, Gilmer J, Goldman B, Green SR, Guie MA, Guilinger JP, Harms N, Herasymenko O, Houliston S, Hutchinson A, Kearnes S, Keefe AD, Kimani SW, Kramer T, Kutera M, Kwak HA, Lento C, Li Y, Liu J, Loup J, Machado RAC, Mulhern CJ, Perveen S, Righetto GL, Riley P, Shrestha S, Sigel EA, Silva M, Sintchak MD, Slakman BL, Taylor RD, Thompson J, Torng W, Underkoffler C, von Rechenberg M, Walsh RT, Watson I, Wilson DJ, Wolf E, Yadav M, Yazdi AK, Zhang J, Zhang Y, Santhakumar V, Edwards AM, Barsyte-Lovejoy D, Schapira M, Brown PJ, Halabelian L, Arrowsmith CH. J Med Chem. 2025 Jan 23;68(2):1092-1112. doi: 10.1021/acs.jmedchem.4c02010. Epub 2024 Nov 4. PubMed 39495097.
Backbone
  Vector backbone: pHTN-HaloTag
  Backbone manufacturer: Promega
  Vector type: Mammalian Expression
  Selectable markers: Neomycin (select with G418)
Growth in bacteria
  Bacterial resistance: Ampicillin, 100 μg/mL
  Growth temperature: 37°C
  Growth strain: DH5alpha
  Copy number: High Copy
Gene/Insert
  Gene/Insert name: FBXW5:M1-R566
  Species: H. sapiens (human)
  Insert size (bp): 1698
  Mutation: wild type
  Entrez Gene: FBXW5 (a.k.a. Fbw5)
  Promoter: CMV
  Tag / fusion protein: HaloTag (N terminal on insert)
  Cloning method: Ligation Independent Cloning
  Sequencing primers: 5′ ACCTGATCGGCAGCGAGATC; 3′ CTTATCATGTCTGCTCGAAG
Resource information
  A portion of this plasmid was derived from a plasmid made by: Mammalian Gene Collection (BC014297)
Terms and licenses: Academic/Nonprofit Terms; Industry Terms: Not Available to Industry
Depositor comments: 5' Cloning Site: EcoR1 (not destroyed), 3' Cloning Site: Xba1 (not destroyed). N terminal tag: maeigtgfpfdphyvevlgermhyvdvgprdgtpvlflhgnptssyvwrniiphvapthrciapdligmgksdkpdlgyffddhvrfmdafiealgleevvlvihdwgsalgfhwakrnpervkgiafmefirpiptwdewpefaretfqafrttdvgrkliidqnvfiegtlpmgvvrpltevemdhyrepflnpvdreplwrfpnelpiagepanivalveeymdwlhqspvpkllfwgtpgvlippaeaarlakslpnckavdigpglnllqednpdligseiarwlstleisgepttedlyfqsdnaiasef.
How to cite: pHTN-HaloTag_FBXW5:1-566 was a gift from Cheryl Arrowsmith (Addgene plasmid # 210980 ; http://n2t.net/addgene:210980 ; RRID:Addgene_210980)
