[The description below was written by a language model from this plasmid's Addgene catalogue record and pLannotate feature annotations shown in this document.]
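Description:
pHTN-HaloTag_FBXW5:1-566 is a 7.8 kb mammalian expression plasmid built on the Promega pHTN-HaloTag backbone and carrying wild-type, full-length human FBXW5 (residues M1 to R566, a 1,698 bp open reading frame derived from a Mammalian Gene Collection clone). It is propagated in E. coli as a high-copy plasmid through a ColE1/pUC-type origin with ampicillin resistance (β-lactamase). A ColE1 cer site is also annotated, which helps keep the plasmid monomeric. For selection in mammalian cells, an SV40 enhancer/early promoter drives a neomycin phosphotransferase gene followed by a synthetic poly(A) signal, allowing G418 selection of stable transfectants.

The expression cassette uses the human CMV immediate-early enhancer and promoter followed by a chimeric β-globin/immunoglobulin intron, which improves transcript processing and expression. A T7 promoter lies just upstream of the coding region, so the fusion could also be transcribed in vitro. The open reading frame begins with HaloTag, a modified bacterial dehalogenase that bonds covalently to chloroalkane ligands, followed by a linker containing a TEV protease cleavage site and then FBXW5, which was inserted by ligation-independent cloning between retained EcoRI and XbaI sites. An SV40 polyadenylation signal is annotated downstream; several short fragment hits in this region appear to be backbone remnants.

FBXW5 is a WD40-repeat F-box protein that serves as a substrate receptor in SCF and CUL4-DDB1 E3 ubiquitin ligase complexes. The plasmid was deposited with a study evaluating the ligandability of WD40-repeat proteins. The HaloTag fusion permits labelling, capture or detection of the protein in cells, although the record does not specify the particular assays used.
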