Features (pLannotate 1.2.2; 21 found; start..end, strand, type, name):
     41..59      +  promoter       T7 promoter: promoter for bacteriophage T7 RNA polymerase
     75..965     +  CDS            HaloTag®: modified bacterial dehalogenase that forms covalent bonds with chloroalkane derivatives
    978..998     +  CDS            TEV site: tobacco etch virus (TEV) protease recognition and cleavage site
   1023..2720    +  CDS            FBXW5: FBXW5_HUMAN - Also known as FBW5. Experimental evidence at protein level: Swiss-Prot protein existence level 1. Substrate recognition component of both SCF (SKP1-CUL1-F-box protein) and DCX (DDB1-CUL4-X-box) E3 ubiquitin-protein ligase complexes. Substrate recognition component of the SCF(FBXW5) E3 ubiquitin-protein ligase complex which mediates the ubiquitination and subsequent proteasomal degradation of SASS6 during S phase, leading to prevent centriole reduplication. The SCF(FBXW5) complex also mediates ubiquitination and degradation of actin-regulator EPS8 during G2 phase, leading to the t
   2769..2794    +  CDS            SET1 (fragment): solubility-enhancement tag derived from T7 phage gene 10B
   2802..2818    +  terminator     T7 terminator (fragment): transcription terminator for bacteriophage T7 RNA polymerase
   2838..2959    -  polyA_signal   SV40 poly(A) signal: SV40 polyadenylation signal
   2982..3050    -  CDS            large T antigen (fragment): large T antigen from SV40 (simian virus 40)
   3055..3087    +  rep_origin     M13 ori (fragment): M13 bacteriophage origin of replication; arrow indicates direction of (+) strand synthesis
   3088..3139    -  misc_feature   bom (fragment): basis of mobility region from pBR322
   3204..3561    +  promoter       SV40 promoter: SV40 enhancer and early promoter
   3612..4403    +  CDS            neo: KKA2_KLEPN - Also known as kan, nptII. Experimental evidence at protein level: Swiss-Prot protein existence level 1. Resistance to kanamycin, neomycin, paromomycin, ribostamycin, butirosin and gentamicin B. From Klebsiella pneumoniae.
   4470..4518    +  polyA_signal   poly(A) signal: synthetic polyadenylation signal
   4539..4631    -  CDS            tnpA (fragment): TN5P_ECOLX - Also known as tnp. Experimental evidence at protein level: Swiss-Prot protein existence level 1. Mediates transposition of transposon Tn5 by a 'cut and paste' mechanism. First, the monomeric transposase binds the 19 bp inverted DNA repeats flanking the transposon. Then, dimerization of the DNA- bound transposase creates a synaptic DNA complex. After nicking of the first DNA strand, excision of the transposon proceeds through a series of intermediates. The transposase then mediates the insertion of the transposon at a new site by strand transfer. The activity of the wild- type tran
   4674..4778    +  promoter       AmpR promoter: bla
   4779..5639    +  CDS            AmpR: β-lactamase; bla; confers resistance to ampicillin, carbenicillin, and related antibiotics
   5797..6385    -  rep_origin     ori: high-copy-number ColE1/pMB1/pBR322/pUC origin of replication
   6501..6784    +  misc_feature   cer region: ColE1-derived recombination site that helps to maintain plasmids as monomers
   6977..7354    +  enhancer       CMV enhancer: human cytomegalovirus immediate early enhancer
   7356..7555    +  promoter       CMV promoter: human cytomegalovirus (CMV) immediate early promoter
   7694..7826    +  intron         chimeric intron: chimera between introns from human β-globin and immunoglobulin heavy chain genes
>Addgene plasmid #210980 | pHTN-HaloTag_FBXW5:1-566 | addgene full sequence | sequence record 426256 | Addgene NGS Result
TCCACTCCCAGTTCAATTACAGCTCTTAAGGCTAGAGTATTAATACGACTCACTATAGGGCTAGCAAAGC
CACCATGGCAGAAATCGGTACTGGCTTTCCATTCGACCCCCATTATGTGGAAGTCCTGGGCGAGCGCATG
CACTACGTCGATGTTGGTCCGCGCGATGGCACCCCTGTGCTGTTCCTGCACGGTAACCCGACCTCCTCCT
ACGTGTGGCGCAACATCATCCCGCATGTTGCACCGACCCATCGCTGCATTGCTCCAGACCTGATCGGTAT
GGGCAAATCCGACAAACCAGACCTGGGTTATTTCTTCGACGACCACGTCCGCTTCATGGATGCCTTCATC
GAAGCCCTGGGTCTGGAAGAGGTCGTCCTGGTCATTCACGACTGGGGCTCCGCTCTGGGTTTCCACTGGG
CCAAGCGCAATCCAGAGCGCGTCAAAGGTATTGCATTTATGGAGTTCATCCGCCCTATCCCGACCTGGGA
CGAATGGCCAGAATTTGCCCGCGAGACCTTCCAGGCCTTCCGCACCACCGACGTCGGCCGCAAGCTGATC
ATCGATCAGAACGTTTTTATCGAGGGTACGCTGCCGATGGGTGTCGTCCGCCCGCTGACTGAAGTCGAGA
TGGACCATTACCGCGAGCCGTTCCTGAATCCTGTTGACCGCGAGCCACTGTGGCGCTTCCCAAACGAGCT
GCCAATCGCCGGTGAGCCAGCGAACATCGTCGCGCTGGTCGAAGAATACATGGACTGGCTGCACCAGTCC
CCTGTCCCGAAGCTGCTGTTCTGGGGCACCCCAGGCGTTCTGATCCCACCGGCCGAAGCCGCTCGCCTGG
CCAAAAGCCTGCCTAACTGCAAGGCTGTGGACATCGGCCCGGGTCTGAATCTGCTGCAAGAAGACAACCC
GGACCTGATCGGCAGCGAGATCGCGCGCTGGCTGTCGACGCTCGAGATTTCCGGCGAGCCAACCACTGAG
GATCTGTACTTTCAGAGCGATAACGCGATCGCTTCCGAATTCATGGACGAGGGCGGCACGCCCCTGCTCC
CCGACAGCCTGGTCTACCAGATCTTCCTGAGCCTGGGCCCGGCCGACGTGCTGGCCGCCGGGCTGGTGTG
CCGCCAATGGCAGGCCGTGTCGCGGGACGAGTTCCTGTGGAGGGAGCAGTTCTACCGCTACTACCAGGTG
GCCCGCGACGTGCCCCGACACCCAGCGGCCATGTCCTGGTACGAGGAGTTCCAGCGGCTGTATGACACGG
TGCCCTGCGTGGAGGTGCAGACGCTGCGGGAACACACAGACCAGGTCCTGCACCTCAGCTTCTCCCATTC
CGGGTACCAGTTCGCGTCCTGCTCCAAGGACTGCACTGTGAAGATCTGGAGCAACGACCTGACCATCTCG
CTGCTGCACAGCGCGGACATGCGGCCCTACAACTGGAGCTACACCCAGTTCTCCCAGTTCAACAAGGACG
ACTCGCTACTGCTGGCCTCGGGGGTGTTCCTGGGGCCGCACAACTCCTCATCCGGCGAGATTGCTGTCAT
CAGCCTAGACTCCTTCGCGCTGCTGTCCCGCGTGCGGAACAAGCCCTATGACGTGTTTGGCTGTTGGCTC
ACCGAGACCAGCCTCATCTCGGGGAACCTGCACCGCATCGGAGATATCACCTCCTGCTCGGTGCTGTGGC
TCAACAATGCCTTCCAGGATGTGGAGTCAGAGAACGTCAACGTGGTGAAGCGGCTGTTCAAGATCCAGAA
CCTCAATGCCAGCACCGTCCGCACGGTGATGGTGGCCGACTGCAGCCGCTTCGACAGCCCTGACCTGCTG
CTGGAAGCCGGTGACCCGGCCACGTCCCCCTGCCGCATCTTTGACCTGGGCAGCGACAACGAGGAGGTGG
TGGCTGGCCCGGCCCCCGCCCACGCCAAGGAGGGCTTGCGGCACTTTCTGGACCGCGTGCTGGAGGGGCG
GGCGCAGCCACAGCTGTCGGAGCGCATGCTAGAGACCAAGGTGGCCGAGCTGCTGGCCCAGGGCCACACC
AAGCCACCCGAGCGCAGTGCCACAGGCGCCAAGAGCAAGTACCTCATCTTCACCACTGGCTGCCTCACCT
ACTCCCCACACCAGATCGGCATCAAGCAGATCCTGCCACACCAGATGACCACGGCAGGGCCCGTGCTGGG
TGAGGGCCGGGGCTCCGATGCCTTCTTCGACGCGCTGGACCACGTCATAGACATACACGGACACATCATC
GGCATGGGCCTGTCGCCCGACAACAGGTACCTGTACGTGAACAGCCGCGCCTGGCCCAACGGTGCGGTGG
TGGCCGACCCCATGCAGCCGCCACCAATCGCGGAGGAGATTGACCTGCTGGTGTTCGACCTCAAGACCAT
GCGGGAGGTGAGGCGGGCTCTGCGTGCACACCGCGCCTACACGCCCAACGACGAGTGCTTCTTCATCTTC
CTGGACGTCAGCAGGGACTTCGTGGCCAGCGGGGCGGAGGACCGGCACGGCTACATCTGGGACCGCCACT
ACAACATCTGTCTGGCCAGGCTGCGGCACGAGGATGTGGTCAACTCAGTGGTCTTCAGTCCCCAGGAGCA
GGAGCTGCTGCTCACGGCCAGCGACGACGCCACCATCAAAGCCTGGCGCTCCCCACGCACCATGCGCGTC
CTCCAGGCACCTCGCCCACGGCCTCGCACCTTCTTCTCCTGGCTTGCCAGCCAGAGGCGCTGATGATCTA
GATTTGGGCCCAATTCCTGCAGGATTTTGCGGCCGCTTGCTGAGTTGGCTGCTGCCACCGCTGAGCAATA
ACTAGCATAACCCCTTGGCCGCTTCGAGCAGACATGATAAGATACATTGATGAGTTTGGACAAACCACAA
CTAGAATGCAGTGAAAAAAATGCTTTATTTGTGAAATTTGTGATGCTATTGCTTTATTTGTAACCATTAT
AAGCTGCAATAAACAAGTTAACAACAACAATTGCATTCATTTTATGTTTCAGGTTCAGGGGGAGATGTGG
GAGGTTTTTTTAAGCAAGTAAAACCTCTACAAATGTGGTAAAATCGAATTTTAACAAAATATTAACGCTT
ACAATTTCCTGATGCGGTATTTTCTCCTTACGCATCTGTGCGGTATTTCACACCGCATACGCGGATCTGC
GCAGCACCATGGCCTGAAATAACCTCTGAAAGAGGAACTTGGTTAGGTACCTTCTGAGGCGGAAAGAACC
AGCTGTGGAATGTGTGTCAGTTAGGGTGTGGAAAGTCCCCAGGCTCCCCAGCAGGCAGAAGTATGCAAAG
CATGCATCTCAATTAGTCAGCAACCAGGTGTGGAAAGTCCCCAGGCTCCCCAGCAGGCAGAAGTATGCAA
AGCATGCATCTCAATTAGTCAGCAACCATAGTCCCGCCCCTAACTCCGCCCATCCCGCCCCTAACTCCGC
CCAGTTCCGCCCATTCTCCGCCCCATGGCTGACTAATTTTTTTTATTTATGCAGAGGCCGAGGCCGCCTC
GGCCTCTGAGCTATTCCAGAAGTAGTGAGGAGGCTTTTTTGGAGGCCTAGGCTTTTGCAAAAAGCTTGAT
TCTTCTGACACAACAGTCTCGAACTTAAGGCTAGAGCCACCATGATTGAACAAGATGGATTGCACGCAGG
TTCTCCGGCCGCTTGGGTGGAGAGGCTATTCGGCTATGACTGGGCACAACAGACAATCGGCTGCTCTGAT
GCCGCCGTGTTCCGGCTGTCAGCGCAGGGGCGCCCGGTTCTTTTTGTCAAGACCGACCTGTCCGGTGCCC
TGAATGAACTGCAGGACGAGGCAGCGCGGCTATCGTGGCTGGCCACGACGGGCGTTCCTTGCGCAGCTGT
GCTCGACGTTGTCACTGAAGCGGGAAGGGACTGGCTGCTATTGGGCGAAGTGCCGGGGCAGGATCTCCTG
TCATCTCACCTTGCTCCTGCCGAGAAAGTATCCATCATGGCTGATGCAATGCGGCGGCTGCATACGCTTG
ATCCGGCTACCTGCCCATTCGACCACCAAGCGAAACATCGCATCGAGCGAGCACGTACTCGGATGGAAGC
CGGTCTTGTCGATCAGGATGATCTGGACGAAGAGCATCAGGGGCTCGCGCCAGCCGAACTGTTCGCCAGG
CTCAAGGCGCGCATGCCCGACGGCGAGGATCTCGTCGTGACCCATGGCGATGCCTGCTTGCCGAATATCA
TGGTGGAAAATGGCCGCTTTTCTGGATTCATCGACTGTGGCCGGCTGGGTGTGGCGGACCGCTATCAGGA
CATAGCGTTGGCTACCCGTGATATTGCTGAAGAGCTTGGCGGCGAATGGGCTGACCGCTTCCTCGTGCTT
TACGGTATCGCCGCTCCCGATTCGCAGCGCATCGCCTTCTATCGCCTTCTTGACGAGTTCTTCTGAGCGG
GACTCTGGGGTTCGAAATGACCGACCAAGCGACGCCCAACCTGCCATCACGATGGCCGCAATAAAATATC
TTTATTTTCATTACATCTGTGTGTTGGTTTTTTGTGTGAATCGATAGCGATAAGGATCCTCTTTGCGCTT
GCGTTTTCCCTTGTCCAGATAGCCCAGTAGCTGACATTCATCCGGGGTCAGCACCGTTTCTGCGGACTGG
CTTTCTACGTAATGGTTTCTTAGACGTCAGGTGGCACTTTTCGGGGAAATGTGCGCGGAACCCCTATTTG
TTTATTTTTCTAAATACATTCAAATATGTATCCGCTCATGAGACAATAACCCTGATAAATGCTTCAATAA
TATTGAAAAAGGAAGAGTATGAGTATTCAACATTTCCGTGTCGCCCTTATTCCCTTTTTTGCGGCATTTT
GCCTTCCTGTTTTTGCTCACCCAGAAACGCTGGTGAAAGTAAAAGATGCTGAAGATCAGTTGGGTGCACG
AGTGGGTTACATCGAACTGGATCTCAACAGCGGTAAGATCCTTGAGAGTTTTCGCCCCGAAGAACGTTTT
CCAATGATGAGCACTTTCAAAGTTCTGCTATGTGGCGCGGTATTATCCCGTATTGACGCCGGGCAAGAGC
AACTCGGTCGCCGCATACACTATTCTCAGAATGACTTGGTTGAGTACTCACCAGTCACAGAAAAGCATCT
TACGGATGGCATGACAGTAAGAGAATTATGCAGTGCTGCCATAACCATGAGTGATAACACTGCGGCCAAC
TTACTTCTGACAACTATCGGAGGACCGAAGGAGCTAACCGCTTTTTTGCACAACATGGGGGATCATGTAA
CTCGCCTTGATCGTTGGGAACCGGAGCTGAATGAAGCCATACCAAACGACGAGCGTGACACCACGATGCC
TGTAGCAATGGCAACAACGTTGCGCAAACTATTAACTGGCGAACTACTTACTCTAGCTTCCCGGCAACAA
TTAATAGACTGGATGGAGGCGGATAAAGTTGCAGGACCACTTCTGCGCTCGGCCCTTCCGGCTGGCTGGT
TTATTGCTGATAAATCTGGAGCCGGTGAGCGTGGGTCTCGCGGTATCATTGCAGCACTGGGGCCAGATGG
TAAGCCCTCCCGTATCGTAGTTATCTACACGACGGGGAGTCAGGCAACTATGGATGAACGAAATAGACAG
ATCGCTGAGATAGGTGCCTCACTGATTAAGCATTGGTAATTCGAAATGACCGACCAAGCGACGCCCAACC
GGTATCAGCTCACTCAAAGGCGGTAATACGGTTATCCACAGAATCAGGGGATAACGCAGGAAAGAACATG
TGAGCAAAAGGCCAGCAAAAGGCCAGGAACCGTAAAAAGGCCGCGTTGCTGGCGTTTTTCCATAGGCTCC
GCCCCCCTGACGAGCATCACAAAAATCGACGCTCAAGTCAGAGGTGGCGAAACCCGACAGGACTATAAAG
ATACCAGGCGTTTCCCCCTGGAAGCTCCCTCGTGCGCTCTCCTGTTCCGACCCTGCCGCTTACCGGATAC
CTGTCCGCCTTTCTCCCTTCGGGAAGCGTGGCGCTTTCTCATAGCTCACGCTGTAGGTATCTCAGTTCGG
TGTAGGTCGTTCGCTCCAAGCTGGGCTGTGTGCACGAACCCCCCGTTCAGCCCGACCGCTGCGCCTTATC
CGGTAACTATCGTCTTGAGTCCAACCCGGTAAGACACGACTTATCGCCACTGGCAGCAGCCACTGGTAAC
AGGATTAGCAGAGCGAGGTATGTAGGCGGTGCTACAGAGTTCTTGAAGTGGTGGCCTAACTACGGCTACA
CTAGAAGGACAGTATTTGGTATCTGCGCTCTGCTGAAGCCAGTTACCTTCGGAAAAAGAGTTGGTAGCTC
TTGATCCGGCAAACAAACCACCGCTGGTAGCGGTGGTTTTTTTGTTTGCAAGCAGCAGATTACGCGCAGA
AAAAAAGGATTTCAAGAAGATCCTTTGATCTTTTCTACGGGGTCTGACGCTCAGTGGAACGAAAACTCAC
GTTAAGGGATTTTGGTCATGAGATTATCAAAAAGGATCTTCACCTAGATCCTTTTATAGTCCGGAAATAC
AGGAACGCACGCTGGATGGCCCTTCGCTGGGATGGTGAAACCATGAAAAATGGCAGCTTCAGTGGATTAA
GTGGGGGTAATGTGGCCTGTACCCTCTGGTTGCATAGGTATTCATACGGTTAAAATTTATCAGGCGCGAT
TGCGGCAGTTTTTCGGGTGGTTTGTTGCCATTTTTACCTGTCTGCTGCCGTGATCGCGCTGAACGCGTTT
TAGCGGTGCGTACAATTAAGGGATTATGGTAAATCCACTTACTGTCTGCCCTCGTAGCCATCGAGATAAA
CCGCAGTACTCCGGCCACGATGCGTCCGGCGTAGAGGATCGAGATCTTCAATATTGGCCATTAGCCATAT
TATTCATTGGTTATATAGCATAAATCAATATTGGCTATTGGCCATTGCATACGTTGTATCTATATCATAA
TATGTACATTTATATTGGCTCATGTCCAATATGACCGCCATGTTGGCATTGATTATTGACTAGTTATTAA
TAGTAATCAATTACGGGGTCATTAGTTCATAGCCCATATATGGAGTTCCGCGTTACATAACTTACGGTAA
ATGGCCCGCCTGGCTGACCGCCCAACGACCCCCGCCCATTGACGTCAATAATGACGTATGTTCCCATAGT
AACGCCAATAGGGACTTTCCATTGACGTCAATGGGTGGAGTATTTACGGTAAACTGCCCACTTGGCAGTA
CATCAAGTGTATCATATGCCAAGTCCGCCCCCTATTGACGTCAATGACGGTAAATGGCCCGCCTGGCATT
ATGCCCAGTACATGACCTTACGGGACTTTCCTACTTGGCAGTACATCTACGTATTAGTCATCGCTATTAC
CATGGTGATGCGGTTTTGGCAGTACACCAATGGGCGTGGATAGCGGTTTGACTCACGGGGATTTCCAAGT
CTCCACCCCATTGACGTCAATGGGAGTTTGTTTTGGCACCAAAATCAACGGGACTTTCCAAAATGTCGTA
ATAACCCCGCCCCGTTGACGCAAATGGGCGGTAGGCGTGTACGGTGGGAGGTCTATATAAGCAGAGCTGG
TTTAGTGAACCGTCAGATCACTAGAAGCTTTATTGCGGTAGTTTATCACAGTTAAATTGCTAACGCAGTC
AGTGCTTCTGACACAACAGTCTCGAACTTAAGCTGCAGAAGTTGGTCGTGAGGCACTGGGCAGGTAAGTA
TCAAGGTTACAAGACAGGTTTAAGGAGACCAATAGAAACTGGGCTTGTCGAGACAGAGAAGACTCTTGCG
TTTCTGATAGGCACCTATTGGTCTTACTGACATCCACTTTGCCTTTCTCTCCACAGGTG
