>Addgene plasmid #210980 | pHTN-HaloTag_FBXW5:1-566 | depositor partial sequence | sequence record 411440 | Insert sequence
ATGGACGAGGGCGGCACGCCCCTGCTCCCCGACAGCCTGGTCTACCAGATCTTCCTGAGCCTGGGCCCGG
CCGACGTGCTGGCCGCCGGGCTGGTGTGCCGCCAATGGCAGGCCGTGTCGCGGGACGAGTTCCTGTGGAG
GGAGCAGTTCTACCGCTACTACCAGGTGGCCCGCGACGTGCCCCGACACCCAGCGGCCATGTCCTGGTAC
GAGGAGTTCCAGCGGCTGTATGACACGGTGCCCTGCGTGGAGGTGCAGACGCTGCGGGAACACACAGACC
AGGTCCTGCACCTCAGCTTCTCCCATTCCGGGTACCAGTTCGCGTCCTGCTCCAAGGACTGCACTGTGAA
GATCTGGAGCAACGACCTGACCATCTCGCTGCTGCACAGCGCGGACATGCGGCCCTACAACTGGAGCTAC
ACCCAGTTCTCCCAGTTCAACAAGGACGACTCGCTACTGCTGGCCTCGGGGGTGTTCCTGGGGCCGCACA
ACTCCTCATCCGGCGAGATTGCTGTCATCAGCCTAGACTCCTTCGCGCTGCTGTCCCGCGTGCGGAACAA
GCCCTATGACGTGTTTGGCTGTTGGCTCACCGAGACCAGCCTCATCTCGGGGAACCTGCACCGCATCGGA
GATATCACCTCCTGCTCGGTGCTGTGGCTCAACAATGCCTTCCAGGATGTGGAGTCAGAGAACGTCAACG
TGGTGAAGCGGCTGTTCAAGATCCAGAACCTCAATGCCAGCACCGTCCGCACGGTGATGGTGGCCGACTG
CAGCCGCTTCGACAGCCCTGACCTGCTGCTGGAAGCCGGTGACCCGGCCACGTCCCCCTGCCGCATCTTT
GACCTGGGCAGCGACAACGAGGAGGTGGTGGCTGGCCCGGCCCCCGCCCACGCCAAGGAGGGCTTGCGGC
ACTTTCTGGACCGCGTGCTGGAGGGGCGGGCGCAGCCACAGCTGTCGGAGCGCATGCTAGAGACCAAGGT
GGCCGAGCTGCTGGCCCAGGGCCACACCAAGCCACCCGAGCGCAGTGCCACAGGCGCCAAGAGCAAGTAC
CTCATCTTCACCACTGGCTGCCTCACCTACTCCCCACACCAGATCGGCATCAAGCAGATCCTGCCACACC
AGATGACCACGGCAGGGCCCGTGCTGGGTGAGGGCCGGGGCTCCGATGCCTTCTTCGACGCGCTGGACCA
CGTCATAGACATACACGGACACATCATCGGCATGGGCCTGTCGCCCGACAACAGGTACCTGTACGTGAAC
AGCCGCGCCTGGCCCAACGGTGCGGTGGTGGCCGACCCCATGCAGCCGCCACCAATCGCGGAGGAGATTG
ACCTGCTGGTGTTCGACCTCAAGACCATGCGGGAGGTGAGGCGGGCTCTGCGTGCGCACCGCGCCTACAC
GCCCAACGACGAGTGCTTCTTCATCTTCCTGGACGTCAGCAGGGACTTCGTGGCCAGCGGGGCGGAGGAC
CGGCACGGCTACATCTGGGACCGCCACTACAACATCTGTCTGGCCAGGCTGCGGCACGAGGATGTGGTCA
ACTCAGTGGTCTTCAGTCCCCAGGAGCAGGAGCTGCTGCTCACGGCCAGCGACGACGCCACCATCAAAGC
CTGGCGCTCCCCACGCACCATGCGCGTCCTCCAGGCACCTCGCCCACGGCCTCGCACCTTCTTCTCCTGG
CTTGCCAGCCAGAGGCGC
